Addgene plasmid #18370: T4 Lysozyme L66A WT*
Depositing lab: Brian Matthews. Depositing organization: University of Oregon.
Backbone
  Vector backbone: pHS1403
  Backbone size w/o insert (bp): 5000
  Vector type: Bacterial Expression
Growth in bacteria
  Bacterial resistance: Ampicillin, 100 μg/mL
  Growth temperature: 37°C
  Growth strain: DH5alpha
  Copy number: High Copy
Gene/Insert
  Gene/Insert name: T4 Lysozyme (alt name: JX11 TA)
  Species: Bacteriophage T4
  Insert size (bp): 600
  Mutation: L66A WT*
  GenBank ID: NP_049736
  Entrez Gene: e (a.k.a. T4p123)
  Cloning method: Restriction Enzyme; 5′ cloning site BamHI (not destroyed); 3′ cloning site HindIII (not destroyed)
  Sequencing primers: 5′ na; 3′ GGCGTATCACGAGGCCC
Terms and licenses: Academic/Nonprofit Terms; Industry Terms: Not Available to Industry
Depositor comments: The BamHI site is 27 bp from the ATG and the HindIII site is 115 bp from the stop.
How to cite: T4 Lysozyme L66A WT* was a gift from Brian Matthews (Addgene plasmid # 18370 ; http://n2t.net/addgene:18370 ; RRID:Addgene_18370)
