[The description below was written by a language model from this plasmid's Addgene catalogue record.]
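Description:
T4 Lysozyme L66A WT* is a bacterial expression plasmid built on the pHS1403 backbone (about 5 kb without insert) that carries a mutant form of the bacteriophage T4 lysozyme gene (gene e). It is a high-copy plasmid propagated in E. coli under ampicillin selection. The record does not name the origin of replication or the promoter that drives expression, and no feature table is provided, so the regulatory elements of the backbone cannot be described from the information given.

The insert is roughly 600 bp and was cloned as a BamHI–HindIII fragment, with both sites retained. According to the depositor's note, the BamHI site lies 27 bp from the start codon and the HindIII site 115 bp from the stop codon, so the fragment includes short flanking regions on either side of the coding sequence and can be excised or moved with the same enzyme pair. The encoded protein carries the substitution L66A, replacing leucine 66 with alanine, in the "WT*" background. In the T4 lysozyme literature WT* generally denotes the cysteine-free pseudo-wild-type protein used as a reference for mutational work, although the record itself does not define the term. No fusion tags or reporters are listed.

The record states no explicit purpose. A single large-to-small substitution in T4 lysozyme is the kind of variant typically produced in bacteria for purification and for studies of protein stability, folding and structure, and this plasmid is suited to expressing the mutant protein for such comparisons with the parental WT* form.
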