>Addgene plasmid #18370 | T4 Lysozyme L66A WT* | addgene partial sequence | sequence record 24156 | 3primeUP
CTANGAAAAAGCCCGCTCATTAGGCGGGCTCAGATCTGCTCATGTTTGACAGCTTATCATCGATAAGCTT
CGGCAATAAATTCTTGATATGTTTTCATATGTTTCCTTTAAATATTTTAATTAGTAATTGTCTATTCAAG
TAATTGTGAATATACTATCACAATTCCAAGAGAAAGTAAACAGCTTTATAGATTTTTATACGCGTCCCAA
GTGCCAGTTCTAAACGTTGTAATGACTCGTTTTGCGCGATTAGGTGTTTGATTATACCATCTACTTTTAG
CTAAGTTAACTGCTGCTTCATCCCAGCGTTTTTGTTGAAGCATACGTAAAGAGTTAGTAAATCCTGCCAC
ACCGGTTTCTCCCATTTGGAAAACCATATTAATCAATGCAGCGCGACGAACCGCATCAAGAGAATCATAA
ACCGGTTTTAATTTAGCATTTCTCAGAATTCCGCGAACAGCAGCATCAACATCCTGATTAAAGGCTTTTT
CAGCCTCATCTTTTGTAATTACACCATTAGTATTACGCCCAATAGCTTTATCTAATTCAGATTTAGCAGC
ATTAAGTGATGGACTTTTTGTAAGCAAATGACCGATGCCAATAGTGTAATAGCCTTCTGTGTCTTTATAG
ATTTTAAGTCTAAGACCTTCATCTATACGTAACATTTCAAATATATTCATAATACCTCCTAAGCATCGAT
GGATCCTGTTTCCTGTGTGAAATTGTTATCCGCTCACAATTCCACACATTATACGAGCCGATGATTAATT
GTCAACAGGGGGATGGGGAGTAAGCTGATCCTGTTTCCTGTGTGAAATTGTTATCCGCTCACAATTCCAC
ACATTATACGAGCCGATGATTAATTGTCAACAGGGGGATGGGGAGTAAGCTCATCGATGGATCGATCNGG
NTTNCCNGNGGGNAANTGNTANCCGCNCNCNANTCCNCNCNTTNNCNANCCGGAANCNNNANNNGNAAAG
CCGGGGGGCCNNANGNNGGNNNNNANNNNNNNNNNTGNNNNGGNNNCNNGGCCNNNTTCCNNNNGGNAAN
CNGNNNGGCNNGNNNCNNNNNNGGNGGNNANCCNNNNNGNNNGGNN
